>Addgene plasmid #121012 | C113m | addgene full sequence | sequence record 236320 | Addgene NGS Result
TCTTCACCTAGATCCTTTTAAATTAAAAATGAAGTTTTAAATCAATCTAAAGTATATATGAGTAAACTTG
GTCTGACAGTTACCAATGCTTAATCAGTGAGGCACCTATCTCAGCGATCTGTCTATTTCGTTCATCCATA
GTTGCCTGACTCCCCGTCGTGTAGATAACTACGATACGGGAGGGCTTACCATCTGGCCCCAGTGCTGCAA
TGATACCGCGCGACCCACGCTCACCGGCTCCAGATTTATCAGCAATAAACCAGCCAGCCGGAAGGGCCGA
GCGCAGAAGTGGTCCTGCAACTTTATCCGCCTCCATCCAGTCTATTAATTGTTGCCGGGAAGCTAGAGTA
AGTAGTTCGCCAGTTAATAGTTTGCGCAACGTTGTTGCCATTGCTACAGGCATCGTGGTGTCACGCTCGT
CGTTTGGTATGGCTTCATTCAGCTCCGGTTCCCAACGATCAAGGCGAGTTACATGATCCCCCATGTTGTG
CAAAAAAGCGGTTAGCTCCTTCGGTCCTCCGATCGTTGTCAGAAGTAAGTTGGCCGCAGTGTTATCACTC
ATGGTTATGGCAGCACTGCATAATTCTCTTACTGTCATGCCATCCGTAAGATGCTTTTCTGTGACTGGTG
AGTACTCAACCAAGTCATTCTGAGAATAGTGTATGCGGCGACCGAGTTGCTCTTGCCCGGCGTCAATACG
GGATAATACCGCGCCACATAGCAGAACTTTAAAAGTGCTCATCATTGGAAAACGTTCTTCGGGGCGAAAA
CTCTCAAGGATCTTACCGCTGTTGAGATCCAGTTCGATGTAACCCACTCGTGCACCCAACTGATCTTCAG
CATCTTTTACTTTCACCAGCGTTTCTGGGTGAGCAAAAACAGGAAGGCAAAATGCCGCAAAAAAGGGAAT
AAGGGCGACACGGAAATGTTGAATACTCATACTCTTCCTTTTTCAATATTATTGAAGCATTTATCAGGGT
TATTGTCTCATGAGCGGATACATATTTGAATGTATTTAGAAAAATAAACAAATAGGGGTTCCGCGCACAT
TTCCCCGAAAAGTGCCACCTGACGTCTAAGAAACCATTATTATCATGACATTAACCTATAAAAATAGGCG
TATCACGAGGCAGAATTTCAGATAAAAAAAATCCTTAGCTTTCGCTAAGGATGATTTCTGGAATTCGCGG
CCGGTCTCAAATGGATAAGAAATACTCAATAGGCTTAGATATCGGCACAAATAGCGTCGGATGGGCGGTG
ATCACTGATGAATATAAGGTTCCGTCTAAAAAGTTCAAGGTTCTGGGAAATACAGACCGCCACAGTATCA
AAAAAAATCTTATAGGGGCTCTTTTATTTGACAGTGGAGAGACAGCGGAAGCGACTCGTCTCAAACGGAC
AGCTCGTAGAAGGTATACACGTCGGAAGAATCGTATTTGTTATCTACAGGAGATTTTTTCAAATGAGATG
GCGAAAGTAGATGATAGTTTCTTTCATCGACTTGAAGAGTCTTTTTTGGTGGAAGAAGACAAGAAGCATG
AACGTCATCCTATTTTTGGAAATATAGTAGATGAAGTTGCTTATCATGAGAAATATCCAACTATCTATCA
TCTGCGAAAAAAATTGGTAGATTCTACTGATAAAGCGGATTTGCGCTTAATCTATTTGGCCTTAGCGCAT
ATGATTAAGTTTCGTGGTCATTTTTTGATTGAGGGAGATTTAAATCCTGATAATAGTGATGTGGACAAAC
TATTTATCCAGTTGGTACAAACCTACAATCAATTATTTGAAGAAAACCCTATTAACGCAAGTGGAGTAGA
TGCTAAAGCGATTCTTTCTGCACGATTGAGTAAATCAAGACGATTAGAAAATCTCATTGCTCAGCTCCCC
GGTGAGAAGAAAAATGGCTTATTTGGGAATCTCATTGCTTTGTCATTGGGTTTGACCCCTAATTTTAAAT
CAAATTTTGATTTGGCAGAAGATGCTAAATTACAGCTTTCAAAAGATACTTACGATGATGATTTAGATAA
TTTATTGGCGCAAATTGGAGATCAATATGCTGATTTGTTTTTGGCAGCTAAGAATTTATCAGATGCTATT
TTACTTTCAGATATCCTAAGAGTAAATACTGAAATAACTAAGGCTCCCCTATCAGCTTCAATGATTAAAC
GCTACGATGAACATCATCAAGACTTGACTCTTTTAAAAGCTTTAGTTCGACAACAACTTCCAGAAAAGTA
TAAAGAAATCTTTTTTGATCAATCAAAAAACGGATATGCAGGTTATATTGATGGGGGAGCTAGCCAAGAA
GAATTTTATAAATTTATCAAACCAATTTTAGAAAAAATGGATGGTACTGAGGAATTATTGGTGAAACTAA
ATCGTGAAGATTTGCTGCGCAAGCAACGGACCTTTGACAACGGCTCTATTCCCCATCAAATTCACTTGGG
TGAGCTGCATGCTATTTTGAGAAGACAAGAAGACTTTTATCCATTTTTAAAAGACAATCGTGAGAAGATT
GAAAAAATCTTGACTTTTCGAATTCCTTATTATGTTGGTCCATTGGCGCGTGGCAATAGTCGTTTTGCAT
GGATGACTCGGAAGTCTGAAGAAACAATTACCCCATGGAATTTTGAAGAAGTTGTCGATAAAGGTGCTTC
AGCTCAATCATTTATTGAACGCATGACAAACTTTGATAAAAATCTTCCAAATGAAAAAGTACTACCAAAA
CATAGTTTGCTTTATGAGTATTTTACGGTTTATAACGAATTGACAAAGGTCAAATATGTTACTGAAGGAA
TGCGAAAACCAGCATTTCTTTCAGGTGAACAGAAGAAAGCCATTGTTGATTTACTCTTCAAAACAAATCG
AAAAGTAACCGTTAAGCAATTAAAAGAAGATTATTTCAAAAAAATAGAATGTTTTGATAGTGTTGAAATT
TCAGGAGTTGAAGATAGATTTAATGCTTCATTAGGTACCTACCATGATTTGCTAAAAATTATTAAAGATA
AAGATTTTTTGGATAATGAAGAAAATGAAGATATCTTAGAGGATATTGTTTTAACATTGACCTTATTTGA
AGATAGGGAGATGATTGAGGAAAGACTTAAAACATATGCTCACCTCTTTGATGATAAGGTGATGAAACAG
CTTAAACGTCGCCGTTATACTGGTTGGGGACGTTTGTCTCGAAAATTGATTAATGGTATTAGGGATAAGC
AATCTGGCAAAACAATATTAGATTTTTTGAAATCAGATGGTTTTGCCAATCGCAATTTTATGCAGCTGAT
CCATGATGATAGTTTGACATTTAAAGAAGACATTCAAAAAGCACAAGTGTCTGGACAAGGCGATAGTTTA
CATGAACATATTGCAAATTTAGCTGGTAGCCCTGCTATTAAAAAAGGTATTTTACAGACTGTAAAAGTTG
TTGATGAATTGGTCAAAGTAATGGGGCGGCATAAGCCAGAAAATATCGTTATTGAAATGGCACGTGAAAA
TCAGACAACTCAAAAGGGCCAGAAAAATTCGCGAGAGCGTATGAAACGAATCGAAGAAGGTATCAAAGAA
TTAGGAAGTCAGATTCTTAAAGAGCATCCTGTTGAAAATACTCAATTGCAAAATGAAAAGCTCTATCTCT
ATTATCTCCAAAATGGAAGAGACATGTATGTGGACCAAGAATTAGATATTAATCGTTTAAGTGATTATGA
TGTCGATCACATTGTTCCACAAAGTTTCCTTAAAGACGATTCAATAGACAATAAGGTCTTAACGCGTTCT
GATAAAAATCGTGGTAAATCGGATAACGTTCCAAGTGAAGAAGTAGTCAAAAAGATGAAAAACTATTGGA
GACAACTTCTAAACGCCAAGTTAATCACTCAACGTAAGTTTGATAATTTAACGAAAGCTGAACGTGGAGG
TTTGAGTGAACTTGATAAAGCTGGTTTTATCAAACGCCAATTGGTTGAAACTCGCCAAATCACTAAGCAT
GTGGCACAAATTTTGGATAGTCGCATGAATACTAAATACGATGAAAATGATAAACTTATTCGAGAGGTTA
AAGTGATTACCTTAAAATCTAAATTAGTTTCTGACTTCCGAAAAGATTTCCAATTCTATAAAGTACGTGA
GATTAACAATTACCATCATGCCCATGATGCGTATCTAAATGCCGTCGTTGGAACTGCTTTGATTAAGAAA
TATCCAAAACTTGAATCGGAGTTTGTCTATGGTGATTATAAAGTTTATGATGTTCGTAAAATGATTGCTA
AGTCTGAGCAAGAAATAGGCAAAGCAACCGCAAAATATTTCTTTTACTCTAATATCATGAACTTCTTCAA
AACAGAAATTACACTTGCAAATGGAGAGATTCGCAAACGCCCTCTAATCGAAACTAATGGGGAAACTGGA
GAAATTGTCTGGGATAAAGGGCGAGATTTTGCCACAGTGCGCAAAGTATTGTCCATGCCCCAAGTCAATA
TTGTCAAGAAAACAGAAGTACAGACAGGCGGATTCTCCAAGGAGTCAATTTTACCAAAAAGAAATTCGGA
CAAGCTTATTGCTCGTAAAAAAGACTGGGATCCAAAAAAATATGGTGGTTTTGATAGTCCAACGGTAGCT
TATTCAGTCCTAGTGGTTGCTAAGGTGGAAAAAGGGAAATCGAAGAAGTTAAAATCCGTTAAAGAGTTAC
TAGGGATCACAATTATGGAAAGAAGTTCCTTTGAAAAAAATCCGATTGACTTTTTAGAAGCTAAAGGATA
TAAGGAAGTTAAAAAAGACTTAATCATTAAACTACCTAAATATAGTCTTTTTGAGTTAGAAAACGGTCGT
AAACGGATGCTGGCTAGTGCCGGAGAATTACAAAAAGGAAATGAGCTGGCTCTGCCAAGCAAATATGTGA
ATTTTTTATATTTAGCTAGTCATTATGAAAAGTTGAAGGGTAGTCCAGAAGATAACGAACAAAAACAATT
GTTTGTGGAGCAGCATAAGCATTATTTAGATGAGATTATTGAGCAAATCAGTGAATTTTCTAAGCGTGTT
ATTTTAGCAGATGCCAATTTAGATAAAGTTCTTAGTGCATATAACAAACATAGAGACAAACCAATACGTG
AACAAGCAGAAAATATTATTCATTTATTTACGTTGACGAATCTTGGAGCTCCCGCTGCTTTTAAATATTT
TGATACAACAATTGATCGTAAACGATATACGTCTACAAAAGAAGTTTTAGATGCCACTCTTATCCATCAA
TCCATCACTGGTCTTTATGAAACACGCATTGATTTGAGTCAGCTAGGAGGTGACTAAGGTTGAGACCTGC
AGGCTTCCTCGCTCACTGACTCGCTGCGCTCGGTCGTTCGGCTGCGGCGAGCGGTATCAGCTCACTCAAA
GGCGGTAATACGGTTATCCACAGAATCAGGGGATAACGCAGGAAAGAACATGTGAGCAAAAGGCCAGCAA
AAGGCCAGGAACCGTAAAAAGGCCGCGTTGCTGGCGTTTTTCCACAGGCTCCGCCCCCCTGACGAGCATC
ACAAAAATCGACGCTCAAGTCAGAGGTGGCGAAACCCGACAGGACTATAAAGATACCAGGCGTTTCCCCC
TGGAAGCTCCCTCGTGCGCTCTCCTGTTCCGACCCTGCCGCTTACCGGATACCTGTCCGCCTTTCTCCCT
TCGGGAAGCGTGGCGCTTTCTCATAGCTCACGCTGTAGGTATCTCAGTTCGGTGTAGGTCGTTCGCTCCA
AGCTGGGCTGTGTGCACGAACCCCCCGTTCAGCCCGACCGCTGCGCCTTATCCGGTAACTATCGTCTTGA
GTCCAACCCGGTAAGACACGACTTATCGCCACTGGCAGCAGCCACTGGTAACAGGATTAGCAGAGCGAGG
TATGTAGGCGGTGCTACAGAGTTCTTGAAGTGGTGGCCTAACTACGGCTACACTAGAAGAACAGTATTTG
GTATCTGCGCTCTGCTGAAGCCAGTTACCTTCGGAAAAAGAGTTGGTAGCTCTTGATCCGGCAAACAAAC
CACCGCTGGTAGCGGTGGTTTTTTTGTTTGCAAGCAGCAGATTACGCGCAGAAAAAAAGGATCTCAAGAA
GATCCTTTGATCTTTTCTACGGGGTCTGACGCTCAGTGGAACGAAAACTCACGTTAAGGGATTTTGGTCA
TGAGATTATCAAAAAGGA
Features (pLannotate 1.2.2; 5 found; start..end, strand, type, name):
     80..940     -  CDS            AmpR: β-lactamase; bla; confers resistance to ampicillin, carbenicillin, and related antibiotics
    941..1045    -  promoter       AmpR promoter: bla
   1135..1178    -  terminator     bacterial terminator: putative bacterial transcription terminator
   1201..5304    +  CDS            cas9: CAS9_STRP1 - Also known as csn1 From Streptococcus pyogenes serotype M1.
   5499..6087    -  rep_origin     ori: high-copy-number ColE1/pMB1/pBR322/pUC origin of replication
