[The description below was written by a language model from this plasmid's Addgene catalogue record and pLannotate feature annotations shown in this document.]
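Description:
C113m is a synthetic-biology part plasmid that stores the Streptococcus pyogenes Cas9 coding sequence as a "CD" part, the coding-sequence position in a MoClo Golden Gate assembly scheme. It is built on the small DVA backbone (about 2.1 kb), into which the roughly 4.1 kb insert was placed by Gibson cloning, giving a 6,178 nt plasmid. Propagation in E. coli relies on a high-copy ColE1/pMB1/pUC-type origin of replication. Selection uses ampicillin resistance from a β-lactamase gene driven by its own bla promoter.

The annotated features are few, as expected for a parts-library vector. The cas9 open reading frame (also known as csn1, matching the serotype M1 protein) lies on the forward strand, while a putative bacterial transcription terminator lies just upstream of it on the opposite strand, next to the resistance cassette. No promoter, ribosome binding site or terminator for Cas9 expression is annotated, and no tags or localisation signals are recorded. The plasmid therefore appears to serve as a donor of the coding sequence rather than as an expression construct. In MoClo-style assembly, such a part is excised with a Type IIS restriction enzyme and joined through defined overhangs to separate promoter, 5′ UTR and terminator parts to form a transcription unit. The flanking Type IIS sites and overhangs do not appear in the feature table, and the record refers to a supplementary annotated file for these details.

Cas9 is the guide-RNA-directed endonuclease used for programmable DNA cleavage, so this part allows it to be built into modular genetic circuits. The depositor notes that the sequence contains an internal BbsI site, which makes the part unsuitable for stage-2 Golden Gate assembly of multiple transcription units.
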