Addgene plasmid #121012: C113m
Purpose: MoClo golden gate assembly CD part for Cas9 (S. pyogenes gRNA-targeted endonuclease Cas9). Please see Supplemental Documents for annotated Genbank file.
Depositing lab: Richard Murray. Depositing organization: California Institute of Technology.
Backbone
  Vector backbone: DVA
  Backbone size w/o insert (bp): 2067
  Vector type: Synthetic Biology
Growth in bacteria
  Bacterial resistance: Ampicillin, 100 μg/mL
  Growth temperature: 37°C
  Growth strain: JM109
  Copy number: High Copy
Gene/Insert
  Gene/Insert name: Cas9
  Species: Synthetic
  Insert size (bp): 4111
  Cloning method: Gibson Cloning
  Sequencing primers: 5′ AAATAGGCGTATCACGAGGCA; 3′ TTACCGCCTTTGAGTGAGCTG
Terms and licenses: Academic/Nonprofit Terms; Industry Terms: Not Available to Industry
Depositor comments: Not suitable for stage-2 Golden Gate cloning (contains internal BbsI cut site)
How to cite: C113m was a gift from Richard Murray (Addgene plasmid # 121012 ; http://n2t.net/addgene:121012 ; RRID:Addgene_121012)
