>Addgene plasmid #121012 | C113m | depositor partial sequence | sequence record 230078 | insert sequence
AATGGATAAGAAATACTCAATAGGCTTAGATATCGGCACAAATAGCGTCGGATGGGCGGTGATCACTGAT
GAATATAAGGTTCCGTCTAAAAAGTTCAAGGTTCTGGGAAATACAGACCGCCACAGTATCAAAAAAAATC
TTATAGGGGCTCTTTTATTTGACAGTGGAGAGACAGCGGAAGCGACTCGTCTCAAACGGACAGCTCGTAG
AAGGTATACACGTCGGAAGAATCGTATTTGTTATCTACAGGAGATTTTTTCAAATGAGATGGCGAAAGTA
GATGATAGTTTCTTTCATCGACTTGAAGAGTCTTTTTTGGTGGAAGAAGACAAGAAGCATGAACGTCATC
CTATTTTTGGAAATATAGTAGATGAAGTTGCTTATCATGAGAAATATCCAACTATCTATCATCTGCGAAA
AAAATTGGTAGATTCTACTGATAAAGCGGATTTGCGCTTAATCTATTTGGCCTTAGCGCATATGATTAAG
TTTCGTGGTCATTTTTTGATTGAGGGAGATTTAAATCCTGATAATAGTGATGTGGACAAACTATTTATCC
AGTTGGTACAAACCTACAATCAATTATTTGAAGAAAACCCTATTAACGCAAGTGGAGTAGATGCTAAAGC
GATTCTTTCTGCACGATTGAGTAAATCAAGACGATTAGAAAATCTCATTGCTCAGCTCCCCGGTGAGAAG
AAAAATGGCTTATTTGGGAATCTCATTGCTTTGTCATTGGGTTTGACCCCTAATTTTAAATCAAATTTTG
ATTTGGCAGAAGATGCTAAATTACAGCTTTCAAAAGATACTTACGATGATGATTTAGATAATTTATTGGC
GCAAATTGGAGATCAATATGCTGATTTGTTTTTGGCAGCTAAGAATTTATCAGATGCTATTTTACTTTCA
GATATCCTAAGAGTAAATACTGAAATAACTAAGGCTCCCCTATCAGCTTCAATGATTAAACGCTACGATG
AACATCATCAAGACTTGACTCTTTTAAAAGCTTTAGTTCGACAACAACTTCCAGAAAAGTATAAAGAAAT
CTTTTTTGATCAATCAAAAAACGGATATGCAGGTTATATTGATGGGGGAGCTAGCCAAGAAGAATTTTAT
AAATTTATCAAACCAATTTTAGAAAAAATGGATGGTACTGAGGAATTATTGGTGAAACTAAATCGTGAAG
ATTTGCTGCGCAAGCAACGGACCTTTGACAACGGCTCTATTCCCCATCAAATTCACTTGGGTGAGCTGCA
TGCTATTTTGAGAAGACAAGAAGACTTTTATCCATTTTTAAAAGACAATCGTGAGAAGATTGAAAAAATC
TTGACTTTTCGAATTCCTTATTATGTTGGTCCATTGGCGCGTGGCAATAGTCGTTTTGCATGGATGACTC
GGAAGTCTGAAGAAACAATTACCCCATGGAATTTTGAAGAAGTTGTCGATAAAGGTGCTTCAGCTCAATC
ATTTATTGAACGCATGACAAACTTTGATAAAAATCTTCCAAATGAAAAAGTACTACCAAAACATAGTTTG
CTTTATGAGTATTTTACGGTTTATAACGAATTGACAAAGGTCAAATATGTTACTGAAGGAATGCGAAAAC
CAGCATTTCTTTCAGGTGAACAGAAGAAAGCCATTGTTGATTTACTCTTCAAAACAAATCGAAAAGTAAC
CGTTAAGCAATTAAAAGAAGATTATTTCAAAAAAATAGAATGTTTTGATAGTGTTGAAATTTCAGGAGTT
GAAGATAGATTTAATGCTTCATTAGGTACCTACCATGATTTGCTAAAAATTATTAAAGATAAAGATTTTT
TGGATAATGAAGAAAATGAAGATATCTTAGAGGATATTGTTTTAACATTGACCTTATTTGAAGATAGGGA
GATGATTGAGGAAAGACTTAAAACATATGCTCACCTCTTTGATGATAAGGTGATGAAACAGCTTAAACGT
CGCCGTTATACTGGTTGGGGACGTTTGTCTCGAAAATTGATTAATGGTATTAGGGATAAGCAATCTGGCA
AAACAATATTAGATTTTTTGAAATCAGATGGTTTTGCCAATCGCAATTTTATGCAGCTGATCCATGATGA
TAGTTTGACATTTAAAGAAGACATTCAAAAAGCACAAGTGTCTGGACAAGGCGATAGTTTACATGAACAT
ATTGCAAATTTAGCTGGTAGCCCTGCTATTAAAAAAGGTATTTTACAGACTGTAAAAGTTGTTGATGAAT
TGGTCAAAGTAATGGGGCGGCATAAGCCAGAAAATATCGTTATTGAAATGGCACGTGAAAATCAGACAAC
TCAAAAGGGCCAGAAAAATTCGCGAGAGCGTATGAAACGAATCGAAGAAGGTATCAAAGAATTAGGAAGT
CAGATTCTTAAAGAGCATCCTGTTGAAAATACTCAATTGCAAAATGAAAAGCTCTATCTCTATTATCTCC
AAAATGGAAGAGACATGTATGTGGACCAAGAATTAGATATTAATCGTTTAAGTGATTATGATGTCGATCA
CATTGTTCCACAAAGTTTCCTTAAAGACGATTCAATAGACAATAAGGTCTTAACGCGTTCTGATAAAAAT
CGTGGTAAATCGGATAACGTTCCAAGTGAAGAAGTAGTCAAAAAGATGAAAAACTATTGGAGACAACTTC
TAAACGCCAAGTTAATCACTCAACGTAAGTTTGATAATTTAACGAAAGCTGAACGTGGAGGTTTGAGTGA
ACTTGATAAAGCTGGTTTTATCAAACGCCAATTGGTTGAAACTCGCCAAATCACTAAGCATGTGGCACAA
ATTTTGGATAGTCGCATGAATACTAAATACGATGAAAATGATAAACTTATTCGAGAGGTTAAAGTGATTA
CCTTAAAATCTAAATTAGTTTCTGACTTCCGAAAAGATTTCCAATTCTATAAAGTACGTGAGATTAACAA
TTACCATCATGCCCATGATGCGTATCTAAATGCCGTCGTTGGAACTGCTTTGATTAAGAAATATCCAAAA
CTTGAATCGGAGTTTGTCTATGGTGATTATAAAGTTTATGATGTTCGTAAAATGATTGCTAAGTCTGAGC
AAGAAATAGGCAAAGCAACCGCAAAATATTTCTTTTACTCTAATATCATGAACTTCTTCAAAACAGAAAT
TACACTTGCAAATGGAGAGATTCGCAAACGCCCTCTAATCGAAACTAATGGGGAAACTGGAGAAATTGTC
TGGGATAAAGGGCGAGATTTTGCCACAGTGCGCAAAGTATTGTCCATGCCCCAAGTCAATATTGTCAAGA
AAACAGAAGTACAGACAGGCGGATTCTCCAAGGAGTCAATTTTACCAAAAAGAAATTCGGACAAGCTTAT
TGCTCGTAAAAAAGACTGGGATCCAAAAAAATATGGTGGTTTTGATAGTCCAACGGTAGCTTATTCAGTC
CTAGTGGTTGCTAAGGTGGAAAAAGGGAAATCGAAGAAGTTAAAATCCGTTAAAGAGTTACTAGGGATCA
CAATTATGGAAAGAAGTTCCTTTGAAAAAAATCCGATTGACTTTTTAGAAGCTAAAGGATATAAGGAAGT
TAAAAAAGACTTAATCATTAAACTACCTAAATATAGTCTTTTTGAGTTAGAAAACGGTCGTAAACGGATG
CTGGCTAGTGCCGGAGAATTACAAAAAGGAAATGAGCTGGCTCTGCCAAGCAAATATGTGAATTTTTTAT
ATTTAGCTAGTCATTATGAAAAGTTGAAGGGTAGTCCAGAAGATAACGAACAAAAACAATTGTTTGTGGA
GCAGCATAAGCATTATTTAGATGAGATTATTGAGCAAATCAGTGAATTTTCTAAGCGTGTTATTTTAGCA
GATGCCAATTTAGATAAAGTTCTTAGTGCATATAACAAACATAGAGACAAACCAATACGTGAACAAGCAG
AAAATATTATTCATTTATTTACGTTGACGAATCTTGGAGCTCCCGCTGCTTTTAAATATTTTGATACAAC
AATTGATCGTAAACGATATACGTCTACAAAAGAAGTTTTAGATGCCACTCTTATCCATCAATCCATCACT
GGTCTTTATGAAACACGCATTGATTTGAGTCAGCTAGGAGGTGACTAAGGT
